>Addgene plasmid #67325 | pDONR221-ARL5A-no stop | addgene partial sequence | sequence record 118860 | M13-Rev 5'-CAGGAAACAGCTATGACC-3'
TCAGCTGGATGGCAAATAATGATTTTATTTTGACTGATAGTGACCTGTTCGTTGCAACAAATTGATAAGC
AATGCTTTCTTATAATGCCAACTTTGTACAAGAAAGCTGGGTCTCTAATCTTAAGTCGTGACATCATCCA
TTCAAGTCCTTGGCACAATCCCTCGCCAGTTAGAGCACAGCATGCCTGGATATGCCACTGGTGATCTTTA
ATAGAAGTTAGCTTCAAAAACTGGGAGATTTCTGCTACAGTCATGCATTCTTTAACATCTTGTTTATTAG
CAAAAATCAGCAATCCAGCTTTTCTTAGGTCCTCATGCGCTAACATTTTATAGAGTTCTTCTCTAGTTAC
AGAAATCCTCTCTCTGTCTGTACTGTCCACAACAACTATTACAAACTCTGTGTTAGTATAGTAAGTGTTC
CAGGAAGAACGAAGAGATTCTTGGCCACCAATATCCCACATTAGGAAACGTGTATTATTAATCACTATCT
CTTCTACATTACTTCCTATTGTAGGAGATGTATGTACAACTTCATTCATAGAAAATTGGTAAAGAATGGT
AGTTTTCCCTGCATTATCCAACCCAACAATGATAACTTTGTGCTCCTGGTGATTGAACAGTCTCCATATT
CTAGTGAAGAGAATTCCCATGGTTCTATCTCCTTCTAAGCCTGCTTTTTTGTACAAAGTTGGCATTATAA
GAAAGCATTGCTCATCAAATTTGTTGCAACGAACAGGTCACTATCAGTCAAAATAAAAATCATTATTTGG
