[The description below was written by a language model from this plasmid's Addgene catalogue record.]
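Description:
pDONR221-ARL5A-no stop is a Gateway entry clone built on the commercial pDONR221 donor backbone and carrying the open reading frame of human ARL5A (also known as ARL5 or ARFLP5), a member of the ARF family of small regulatory GTPases. The plasmid is maintained in standard E. coli cloning strains as a high-copy vector under kanamycin selection. Although the catalogue lists it under bacterial expression, the record states that there is no promoter driving the insert, which fits its role as an entry vector: it is a shuttle and storage form of the coding sequence, not an expression construct in its own right. No feature table is provided, so details such as the origin of replication and the exact recombination sites are not recorded; entry clones made in pDONR221 normally have the insert flanked by attL sites produced by the BP recombination reaction.

The defining feature of this version is that the ARL5A coding sequence lacks its stop codon. When the insert is transferred by LR recombination into a destination vector, translation can therefore read through the 3′ recombination site into a downstream element, allowing C-terminal fusions to epitope tags, fluorescent proteins or other partners supplied by the destination vector. The insert carries a single C-to-T change at base pair 70 that is recorded as silent, so the encoded protein should be unaltered. M13 forward and reverse priming sites flank the insert for sequence verification. The plasmid belongs to a toolbox of constructs for expressing or knocking down human ARF, ARL and SAR GTPases.
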