Addgene plasmid #67325: pDONR221-ARL5A-no stop
Purpose: hArl5a without stop codon in Gateway Entry vector
Depositing lab: Richard Kahn. Depositing organization: Emory University. Publication: Tool box: Plasmids for the expression or knockdown of human ARF Family GTPases (ARF/ARL/SAR) and their co-expression in bacteria with N-myristoyltransferases. Kerr SC, Kahn RA. Cell Logist. 2015 Sep 21;5(3):e1090523. doi: 10.1080/21592799.2015.1090523. eCollection 2015 Jul-Sep. PubMed 27057421.
Backbone
  Vector backbone: pDONR221
  Backbone manufacturer: Life Technologies
  Vector type: Bacterial Expression ; Gateway Entry vector
Growth in bacteria
  Bacterial resistance: Kanamycin, 50 μg/mL
  Growth temperature: 37°C
  Growth strain: DH5alpha
  Copy number: High Copy
Gene/Insert
  Gene/Insert name: ARL5A (alt name: pRK10n-221)
  Species: H. sapiens (human)
  Mutation: bp 70 C to T; silent mutation
  Entrez Gene: ARL5A (a.k.a. ARFLP5, ARL5)
  Promoter: None
  Cloning method: Gateway Cloning
  Sequencing primers: 5′ M13-Fwd; 3′ M13-Rev
Terms and licenses: Academic/Nonprofit Terms; Industry Terms: Not Available to Industry
How to cite: pDONR221-ARL5A-no stop was a gift from Richard Kahn (Addgene plasmid # 67325 ; http://n2t.net/addgene:67325 ; RRID:Addgene_67325)
